>Addgene plasmid #237543 | TDP-43 2M GFP | addgene full sequence | sequence record 471616 | Addgene NGS Result
TAGTTATTAATAGTAATCAATTACGGGGTCATTAGTTCATAGCCCATATATGGAGTTCCGCGTTACATAA
CTTACGGTAAATGGCCCGCCTGGCTGACCGCCCAACGACCCCCGCCCATTGACGTCAATAATGACGTATG
TTCCCATAGTAACGCCAATAGGGACTTTCCATTGACGTCAATGGGTGGAGTATTTACGGTAAACTGCCCA
CTTGGCAGTACATCAAGTGTATCATATGCCAAGTACGCCCCCTATTGACGTCAATGACGGTAAATGGCCC
GCCTGGCATTATGCCCAGTACATGACCTTATGGGACTTTCCTACTTGGCAGTACATCTACGTATTAGTCA
TCGCTATTACCATGGTGATGCGGTTTTGGCAGTACATCAATGGGCGTGGATAGCGGTTTGACTCACGGGG
ATTTCCAAGTCTCCACCCCATTGACGTCAATGGGAGTTTGTTTTGGCACCAAAATCAACGGGACTTTCCA
AAATGTCGTAACAACTCCGCCCCATTGACGCAAATGGGCGGTAGGCGTGTACGGTGGGAGGTCTATATAA
GCAGAGCTGGTTTAGTGAACCGTCAGATCCGCTAGCGCTACCGGTCGCCACCATGGTGAGCAAGGGCGAG
GAGCTGTTCACCGGGGTGGTGCCCATCCTGGTCGAGCTGGACGGCGACGTAAACGGCCACAAGTTCAGCG
TGTCCGGCGAGGGCGAGGGCGATGCCACCTACGGCAAGCTGACCCTGAAGTTCATCTGCACCACCGGCAA
GCTGCCCGTGCCCTGGCCCACCCTCGTGACCACCCTGACCTACGGCGTGCAGTGCTTCAGCCGCTACCCC
GACCACATGAAGCAGCACGACTTCTTCAAGTCCGCCATGCCCGAAGGCTACGTCCAGGAGCGCACCATCT
TCTTCAAGGACGACGGCAACTACAAGACCCGCGCCGAGGTGAAGTTCGAGGGCGACACCCTGGTGAACCG
CATCGAGCTGAAGGGCATCGACTTCAAGGAGGACGGCAACATCCTGGGGCACAAGCTGGAGTACAACTAC
AACAGCCACAACGTCTATATCATGGCCGACAAGCAGAAGAACGGCATCAAGGTGAACTTCAAGATCCGCC
ACAACATCGAGGACGGCAGCGTGCAGCTCGCCGACCACTACCAGCAGAACACCCCCATCGGCGACGGCCC
CGTGCTGCTGCCCGACAACCACTACCTGAGCACCCAGTCCGCCCTGAGCAAAGACCCCAACGAGAAGCGC
GATCACATGGTCCTGCTGGAGTTCGTGACCGCCGCCGGGATCACTCTCGGCATGGACGAGCTGTACAAGT
CCGGACTCAGATCTCGAGCTATGTCTGAATATATTCGGGTAACCGAAGATGAGAACGATGCACCCATTGC
AATACCATCGGAAGACGATGGGACGGTGCTGCTCTCCACGGTTACAGCCCAGTTTCCAGGGGCGTGTGGG
CTTCGCTACAGGAATCCAGTGTCTCAGTGTATGAGAGGTGTCCGGCTGGTAGAAGGAATTCTGCATGCCC
CAGATGCTGGCTGGGGAAATCTGGTGTATGTTGTCAACTATCCAAAAGATAACAAAAGAAAAATGGATGA
GACAGATGCTTCATCAGCAGTGAAAGTGAAAAGAGCAGTCCAGAAAACATCCGATTTAATAGTGTTGGGT
CTCCCATGGAAAACAACCGAACAGGACCTGAAAGAGTATTTTAGTACCTTTGGAGAAGTTCTTATGGTGC
AGGTCAAGAAAGATCTTAAGACTGGTCATTCAAAGGGGTTTGGCTTTGTTCGTTTTACGGAATATGAAAC
ACAAGTGAAAGTAATGTCACAGCGACATATGATAGATGGACGATGGTGTGACTGCAAACTTCCTAATTCT
AAGCAAAGCCAAGATGAGCCTTTGAGAAGCAGAAAAGTGTTTGTGGGGCGCTGTACAGAGGACATGACTG
AGGATGAGCTGCGGGAGTTCTTCTCTCAGTACGGGGATGTGATGGATGTCTTCATCCCCAAGCCATTCAG
GGCCTTTGCCTTTGTTACATTTGCAGATGATCAGATTGCGCAGTCTCTTTGTGGAGAGGACTTGATCATT
AAAGGAATCAGCGTTCATATATCCAATGCCGAACCTAAGCACAATAGCAATAGACAGTTAGAAAGAAGTG
GAAGATTTGGTGGTAATCCAGGTGGCTTTGGGAATCAGGGTGGATTTGGTAATAGCAGAGGGGGTGGAGC
TGGTTTGGGAAACAATCAAGGTAGTAATATGGGTGGTGGGATGAACTTTGGTGCGTTCAGCATTAATCCA
GCCATGATGGCTGCCGCCCAGGCAGCACTACAGAGCAGTTGGGGTATGATGGGCATGTTAGCCAGCCAGC
AGAACCAGTCAGGCCCATCGGGTAATAACCAAAACCAAGGCAACATGCAGAGGGAGCCAAACCAGGCCTT
CGGTTCTGGAAATAACTCTTATAGTGGCTCTAATTCTGGTGCAGCAATTGGTTGGGGATCAGCATCCAAT
GCAGGGTCGGGCAGTGGTTTTAATGGAGGCTTTGGCTCAAGCATGGATTCTAAGTCTTCTGGCTGGGGAA
TGTAGGGATCCACCGGATCTAGATAACTGATCATAATCAGCCATACCACATTTGTAGAGGTTTTACTTGC
TTTAAAAAACCTCCCACACCTCCCCCTGAACCTGAAACATAAAATGAATGCAATTGTTGTTGTTAACTTG
TTTATTGCAGCTTATAATGGTTACAAATAAAGCAATAGCATCACAAATTTCACAAATAAAGCATTTTTTT
CACTGCATTCTAGTTGTGGTTTGTCCAAACTCATCAATGTATCTTAACGCGTAAATTGTAAGCGTTAATA
TTTTGTTAAAATTCGCGTTAAATTTTTGTTAAATCAGCTCATTTTTTAACCAATAGGCCGAAATCGGCAA
AATCCCTTATAAATCAAAAGAATAGACCGAGATAGGGT
[37 nt withheld, positions 2979-3015]
AAAGAACGTGGACTCCAACGTCAAAGG
[49 nt withheld, positions 3043-3091]
T
[91 nt withheld, positions 3093-3183]
G
[124 nt withheld, positions 3185-3308]
CAGGTGGCACTTTTCGGGGAAATGTGCGCGGAACCCCTATTTGTTTATTTTTCTAAATACATTCAAATAT
GTATCCGCTCATGAGACAATAACCCTGATAAATGCTTCAATAATATTGAAAAAGGAAGAGTCCTGAGGCG
GAAAGAACCAGCTGTGGAATGTGTGTCAGTTAGGGTGTGGAAAGTCCCCAGGCTCCCCAGCAGGCAGAAG
TATGCAAAGCATGCATCTCAATTAGTCAGCAACCAGGTGTGGAAAGTCCCCAGGCTCCCCAGCAGGCAGA
AGTATGCAAAGCATGCATCTCAATTAGTCAGCAACCATAGTCCCGCCCCTAACTCCGCCCATCCCGCCCC
TAACTCCGCCCAGTTCCGCCCATTCTCCGCCCCATGGCTGACTAATTTTTTTTATTTATGCAGAGGCCGA
GGCCGCCTCGGCCTCTGAGCTATTCCAGAAGTAGTGAGGAGGCTTTTTTGGAGGCCTAGGCTTTTGCAAA
GATCGATCAAGAGACAGGATGAGGATCGTTTCGCATGATTGAACAAGATGGATTGCACGCAGGTTCTCCG
GCCGCTTGGGTGGAGAGGCTATTCGGCTATGACTGGGCACAACAGACAATCGGCTGCTCTGATGCCGCCG
TGTTCCGGCTGTCAGCGCAGGGGCGCCCGGTTCTTTTTGTCAAGACCGACCTGTCCGGTGCCCTGAATGA
ACTGCAAGACGAGGCAGCGCGGCTATCGTGGCTGGCCACGACGGGCGTTCCTTGCGCAGCTGTGCTCGAC
GTTGTCACTGAAGCGGGAAGGGACTGGCTGCTATTGGGCGAAGTGCCGGGGCAGGATCTCCTGTCATCTC
ACCTTGCTCCTGCCGAGAAAGTATCCATCATGGCTGATGCAATGCGGCGGCTGCATACGCTTGATCCGGC
TACCTGCCCATTCGACCACCAAGCGAAACATCGCATCGAGCGAGCACGTACTCGGATGGAAGCCGGTCTT
GTCGATCAGGATGATCTGGACGAAGAGCATCAGGGGCTCGCGCCAGCCGAACTGTTCGCCAGGCTCAAGG
CGAGCATGCCCGACGGCGAGGATCTCGTCGTGACCCATGGCGATGCCTGCTTGCCGAATATCATGGTGGA
AAATGGCCGCTTTTCTGGATTCATCGACTGTGGCCGGCTGGGTGTGGCGGACCGCTATCAGGACATAGCG
TTGGCTACCCGTGATATTGCTGAAGAGCTTGGCGGCGAATGGGCTGACCGCTTCCTCGTGCTTTACGGTA
TCGCCGCTCCCGATTCGCAGCGCATCGCCTTCTATCGCCTTCTTGACGAGTTCTTCTGAGCGGGACTCTG
GGGTTCGAAATGACCGACCAAGCGACGCCCAACCTGCCATCACGAGATTTCGATTCCACCGCCGCCTTCT
ATGAAAGGTTGGGCTTCGGAATCGTTTTCCGGGACGCCGGCTGGATGATCCTCCAGCGCGGGGATCTCAT
GCTGGAGTTCTTCGCCCACCCTAGGGGGAGGCTAACTGAAACACGGAAGGAGACAATACCGGAAGGAACC
CGCGCTATGACGGCAATAAAAAGACAGAATAAAACGCACGGTGTTGGGTCGTTTGTTCATAAACGCGGGG
TTCGGTCCCAGGGCTGGCACTCTGTCGATACCCCACCGAGACCCCATTGGGGCCAATACGCCCGCGTTTC
TTCCTTTTCCCCACCCCACCCCCCAAGTTCGGGTGAAGGCCCAGGGCTCGCAGCCAACGTCGGGGCGGCA
GGCCCTGCCATAGCCTCAGGTTACTCATATATACTTTAGATTGATTTAAAACTTCATTTTTAATTTAAAA
GGATCTAGGTGAAGATCCTTTTTGATAATCTCATGACCAAAATCCCTTAACGTGAGTTTTCGTTCCACTG
AGCGTCAGACCCCGTAGAAAAGATCAAAGGATCTTCTTGAGATCCTTTTTTTCTGCGCGTAATCTGCTGC
TTGCAAACAAAAAAACCACCGCTACCAGCGGTGGTTTGTTTGCCGGATCAAGAGCTACCAACTCTTTTTC
CGAAGGTAACTGGCTTCAGCAGAGCGCAGATACCAAATACTGTTCTTCTAGTGTAGCCGTAGTTAGGCCA
CCACTTCAAGAACTCTGTAGCACCGCCTACATACCTCGCTCTGCTAATCCTGTTACCAGTGGCTGCTGCC
AGTGGCGATAAGTCGTGTCTTACCGGGTTGGACTCAAGACGATAGTTACCGGATAAGGCGCAGCGGTCGG
GCTGAACGGGGGGTTCGTGCACACAGCCCAGCTTGGAGCGAACGACCTACACCGAACTGAGATACCTACA
GCGTGAGCTATGAGAAAGCGCCACGCTTCCCGAAGGGAGAAAGGCGGACAGGTATCCGGTAAGCGGCAGG
GTCGGAACAGGAGAGCGCACGAGGGAGCTTCCAGGGGGAAACGCCTGGTATCTTTATAGTCCTGTCGGGT
TTCGCCACCTCTGACTTGAGCGTCGATTTTTGTGATGCTCGTCAGGGGGGCGGAGCCTATGGAAAAACGC
CAGCAACGCGGCCTTTTTACGGTTCCTGGCCTTTTGCTGGCCTTTTGCTCACATGTTCTTTCCTGCGTTA
TCCCCTGATTCTGTGGATAACCGTATTACCGCCATGCAT
Features (pLannotate 1.2.2; 15 found; start..end, strand, type, name):
     61..364     +  enhancer       CMV enhancer: human cytomegalovirus immediate early enhancer
    365..568     +  promoter       CMV promoter: human cytomegalovirus (CMV) immediate early promoter
    613..1329    +  CDS            EGFP: EGFP is a basic (constitutively fluorescent) green fluorescent protein published in 1996, derived from Aequorea victoria. It is reported to be a rapidly-maturing weak dimer with moderate acid sensitivity.
   1330..1350    +  misc_feature   MCS (fragment): multiple cloning site
   1351..2592    +  CDS            TARDBP: TADBP_HUMAN - Also known as TDP43. Experimental evidence at protein level: Swiss-Prot protein existence level 1. RNA-binding protein that is involved in various steps of RNA biogenesis and processing (PubMed:23519609). Preferentially binds, via its two RNA recognition motifs RRM1 and RRM2, to GU-repeats on RNA molecules predominantly localized within long introns and in the 3'UTR of mRNAs (PubMed:23519609, PubMed:24240615, PubMed:24464995). In turn, regulates the splicing of many non-coding and protein-coding RNAs including proteins involved in neuronal survival, as well as mRNAs that encode p
   2618..2702    +  CDS            large T antigen (fragment): large T antigen from SV40 (simian virus 40)
   2725..2846    +  polyA_signal   SV40 poly(A) signal: SV40 polyadenylation signal
   2880..3308    -  rep_origin     f1 ori (sequence partly withheld): f1 bacteriophage origin of replication; arrow indicates direction of (+) strand synthesis
   3335..3439    +  promoter       AmpR promoter: bla
   3441..3798    +  promoter       SV40 promoter: SV40 enhancer and early promoter
   3833..4627    +  CDS            NeoR/KanR: aminoglycoside phosphotransferase from Tn5; aph(3')-II (or nptII); confers resistance to neomycin, kanamycin, and G418 (Geneticin®)
   4648..4800    +  CDS            ble (fragment): BLE_KLEPN - Experimental evidence at protein level: Swiss-Prot protein existence level 1. Binding protein with a strong affinity to the bleomycin family of antibiotics. Binds to CL990; an antimitotic-antibiotic compound. From Klebsiella pneumoniae.
   4859..4906    +  polyA_signal   HSV TK poly(A) signal: herpes simplex virus thymidine kinase polyadenylation signal (Cole and Stacy, 1985)
   4997..5013    -  polyA_signal   bGH poly(A) signal (fragment): bovine growth hormone polyadenylation signal
   5235..5823    +  rep_origin     ori: high-copy-number ColE1/pMB1/pBR322/pUC origin of replication
