[The description below was written by a language model from this plasmid's Addgene catalogue record and pLannotate feature annotations shown in this document.]
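Description:
TDP-43 2M GFP is a mammalian expression plasmid of about 5.9 kb built on the pEGFP-C1 backbone, designed to produce human TDP-43 (TARDBP) carrying two point substitutions, E14A and E17A, fused at its N terminus to EGFP. Transcription is driven by the human cytomegalovirus immediate-early enhancer and promoter. The EGFP coding sequence comes first, followed by a short remnant of the multiple cloning site that serves as a linker, and then the full TARDBP open reading frame. An SV40 polyadenylation signal terminates the transcript. The insert was introduced by restriction cloning, but the record does not identify the sites used.

The plasmid replicates at high copy number in E. coli from a ColE1/pUC-type origin and also carries an f1 phage origin. Selection relies on a single Tn5 aminoglycoside phosphotransferase gene (NeoR/KanR) placed behind tandem promoters. The bacterial bla promoter gives kanamycin resistance in E. coli, while the SV40 enhancer/early promoter, together with an HSV TK polyadenylation signal, allows G418 selection of transfected mammalian cells. The short fragments annotated as SV40 large T antigen, ble and bGH poly(A) appear to be backbone remnants picked up by automated annotation rather than functional elements.

The stated purpose is expression of GFP-tagged mutant TDP-43 2M, which allows the protein to be visualised by fluorescence in cultured mammalian cells. The associated publication concerns TDP-43 polymerization and its control of paraspeckle condensation, so this N-terminal double mutant was presumably used in that context. The record itself does not describe the functional effect of the two substitutions.
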