Addgene plasmid #237543: TDP-43 2M GFP
Purpose: Expression of GFP-tag fused to mutant TDP-43 2M
Depositing lab: Tatyana Shelkovnikova. Publication: Paraspeckle condensation is controlled via TDP-43 polymerization and linked to neuroprotection. Hodgson RE, Huang WP, Lang R, Kumar V, An H, Stender EGP, Chalakova ZP, Driver MD, Sanchez Avila A, Ellis BCS, Day E, Rayment JA, Baeg K, Strange A, Moll T, Wright GSA, van Vugt JJFA, Allen SP, Locker N, Pitout I, Fletcher S, Onck PR, Duss O, Cooper-Knock J, Shelkovnikova TA. Nat Cell Biol. 2026 Mar 18. doi: 10.1038/s41556-026-01895-y. PubMed 41851271.
Backbone
  Vector backbone: pEGFP-C1
  Vector type: Mammalian Expression
Growth in bacteria
  Bacterial resistance: Kanamycin, 50 μg/mL
  Growth temperature: 37°C
  Growth strain: DH5alpha
  Copy number: High Copy
Gene/Insert
  Gene/Insert name: GFP-tagged TDP-43 2M
  Species: H. sapiens (human)
  Mutation: TDP-43 E14A and E17A
  Entrez Gene: TARDBP (a.k.a. ALS10, TDP-43)
  Promoter: CMV
  Tag / fusion protein: EGFP (N terminal on insert)
  Cloning method: Restriction Enzyme; 5′ cloning site Unknown (unknown if destroyed)
Terms and licenses: Academic/Nonprofit Terms; Industry Terms: Not Available to Industry
How to cite: TDP-43 2M GFP was a gift from Tatyana Shelkovnikova (Addgene plasmid # 237543 ; http://n2t.net/addgene:237543 ; RRID:Addgene_237543)
